Addgene plasmid #239539: pVL1280
Purpose: Express CDT1 membrane protein cargo, peroxisomal Ynd1p truncation, and Pex22 peroxisomal chauffeur
Depositing lab: John Dueber. Depositing organization: University of California, Berkeley.
Backbone
  Vector backbone: TMP138
  Backbone manufacturer: Internal
  Vector type: Yeast Expression
  Selectable markers: URA3
Growth in bacteria
  Bacterial resistance: Kanamycin, 50 μg/mL
  Growth temperature: 37°C
  Growth strain: DH5alpha
  Copy number: High Copy
Gene/Insert
  Gene/Insert name: NcCDT1-mTurquoise2-2xCrk_SH3
  Species: S. cerevisiae (budding yeast); Neurospora crassa
  Cloning method: Golden Gate
Terms and licenses: Academic/Nonprofit Terms; Industry Terms: Not Available to Industry
Depositor comments: Additional inserts: 1) ScYnd1p(1-495)-ePTS1; 2) ScPex22(1-36)-mRuby2-SH3pep
How to cite: pVL1280 was a gift from John Dueber (Addgene plasmid # 239539 ; http://n2t.net/addgene:239539 ; RRID:Addgene_239539)
