[The description below was written by a language model from this plasmid's Addgene catalogue record and pLannotate feature annotations shown in this document.]
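Description:
pVL1280 is a yeast expression plasmid built by Golden Gate assembly on an in-house backbone (TMP138). It is propagated in E. coli at high copy through a ColE1/pUC-type origin with kanamycin selection (KanR), and it is selected in Saccharomyces cerevisiae through the URA3 auxotrophic marker, which is also counterselectable with 5-FOA. No yeast replication origin (2μ or CEN/ARS) is annotated. Fragments matching the yeast genes GEA2 and TIM9 flank the bacterial backbone segment and could be genomic homology arms for chromosomal integration, but the record does not state this.

The payload is a three-part system for delivering a membrane protein to peroxisomes. The cargo is the Neurospora crassa transporter CDT1 fused to the cyan fluorescent protein mTurquoise2 and two tandem Crk SH3 domains. The feature table identifies the SH3 domains as the crk/CRKL fragments immediately downstream of mTurquoise2, while the CDT1 coding region itself was not annotated. The "chauffeur" consists of residues 1–36 of S. cerevisiae Pex22, a peroxisomal membrane anchor, fused to the red fluorescent protein mRuby2 and an SH3-binding peptide. From its position, it appears to be driven by the annotated TEF1 promoter. Binding between the SH3 domains and the peptide ligand presumably lets the Pex22 fragment carry the cargo to the peroxisomal membrane, and the two fluorophores would allow colocalization to be scored.

The third cassette, listed only in the depositor comments, encodes truncated Ynd1p (residues 1–495) with an enhanced PTS1 signal for import into the peroxisomal lumen. It is not annotated in the feature table, and the promoters for this cassette and for the cargo are not stated in the record.
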