Features (pLannotate 1.2.2; 12 found; start..end, strand, type, name):
   2475..3188    +  CDS            mTurquoise2: mTurquoise2 is a basic (constitutively fluorescent) cyan fluorescent protein published in 2012, derived from Aequorea victoria. It is reported to be a rapidly-maturing monomer with very low acid sensitivity.
   3198..3395    +  CDS            crk (fragment): CRK_XENLA - Experimental evidence at transcript level: Swiss-Prot protein existence level 2. Required for apoptosis in Xenopus egg extracts (PubMed:9029144). Involved in cell branching and adhesion (By similarity). May mediate attachment-induced mapk8 activation, membrane ruffling and cell motility in a Rac-dependent manner. May regulate the efna5-epha3 signaling (By similarity). From Xenopus laevis (African clawed frog).
   3399..3587    +  CDS            CRKL (fragment): CRKL_HUMAN - Experimental evidence at protein level: Swiss-Prot protein existence level 1. May mediate the transduction of intracellular signals. From Homo sapiens (Human).
   3903..4019    +  CDS            MRL1 (fragment): MRL1_YEAST - Experimental evidence at protein level: Swiss-Prot protein existence level 1. Sorting receptor involved in the transport of vacuolar enzymes from the Golgi complex to the vacuole. Involved in the delivery and maturation of PEP4 (vacuolar proteinase A) and PRB1 (vacuolar proteinase B). From Saccharomyces cerevisiae (strain ATCC 204508 / S288c) (Baker's yeast).
   4181..4588    +  promoter       TEF1 promoter: S. cerevisiae TEF1; promoter for EF-1α
   4722..5429    +  CDS            mRuby2: mRuby2 is a basic (constitutively fluorescent) red fluorescent protein published in 2012, derived from Entacmaea quadricolor. It has moderate acid sensitivity.
   5770..5946    +  promoter       URA3 promoter (fragment): S. cerevisiae URA3
   5947..6750    +  CDS            URA3: orotidine-5'-phosphate decarboxylase, required for uracil biosynthesis; S. cerevisiae URA3; yeast auxotrophic marker, counterselectable with 5-fluoroorotic acid (5-FOA)
   7018..7278    +  CDS            TIM9: TIM9_YEAST - Experimental evidence at protein level: Swiss-Prot protein existence level 1. Mitochondrial intermembrane chaperone that participates in the import and insertion of multi-pass transmembrane proteins into the mitochondrial inner membrane. Also required for the transfer of beta- barrel precursors from the TOM complex to the sorting and assembly machinery (SAM complex) of the outer membrane. Acts as a chaperone-like protein that protects the hydrophobic precursors from aggregation and guide them through the mitochondrial intermembrane space. Compared to TIM10, it may have a strong st
   7392..8207    -  CDS            KanR: aminoglycoside phosphotransferase; aph(3')-Ia; confers resistance to kanamycin in bacteria or G418 (Geneticin®) in eukaryotes
   8432..9020    +  rep_origin     ori: high-copy-number ColE1/pMB1/pBR322/pUC origin of replication
   9127..9483    +  CDS            GEA2 (fragment): GEA2_YEAST - Experimental evidence at protein level: Swiss-Prot protein existence level 1. Activates the ARF proteins by exchanging bound GDP for free GTP. Plays a role in maintaining mitochondrial morphology (PubMed:25190516). From Saccharomyces cerevisiae (strain ATCC 204508 / S288c) (Baker's yeast).
>Addgene plasmid #239539 | pVL1280 | addgene full sequence | sequence record 475864 | Addgene NGS Result
ACTGGCCGATAATTGCAGACGAACGTTGATAGGTCAAGATCAATGTAAACAATTACTTTGTTATGTAGAG
TTTTTTTAGCTACCTATATTCCACCATAACATCAATCATGCGGTTGCTGGTGTATTTACCAATAATGTTT
AATGTATATATATATATATATATATGGGGCCGTATACTTACATATAGTAGATGTCAAGCGTAGGCGCTTC
CCCTGCCGGCTGTGAGGGCGCCATAACCAAGGTATCTATAGACCGCCAATCAGCAAACTACCTCCGTACA
TTCATGTTGCACCCACACATTTATACACCCAGACCGCGACAAATTACCCATAAGGTTGTTTGTGACGGCG
TCGTACAAGAGAACGTGGGAACTTTTTAGGCTCACCAAAAAAGAAAGAAAAAATACGAGTTGCTGACAGA
AGCCTCAAGAAAAAAAAAATTCTTCTTCGACTATGCTGGAGGCAGAGATGATCGAGCCGGTAGTTAACTA
TATATAGCTAAATTGGTTCCATCACCTTCTTTTCTGGTGTCGCTCCTTCTAGTGCTATTTCTGGCTTTTC
CTATTTTTTTTTTTCCATTTTTCTTTCTCTCTTTCTAATATATAAATTCTCTTGCATTTTCTATTTTTCT
CTCTATCTATTCTACTTGTTTATTCCCTTCAAGGTTTTTTTTTAAGGAGTACTTGTTTTTAGAATATACG
GTCAACGAACTATAATTAACTAAACAGATCTATGTCTTCTCACGGCTCCCATGACGGGGCCAGCACCGAG
AAGCATCTTGCTACTCATGACATTGCGCCCACCCACGACGCCATCAAGATAGTGCCCAAGGGCCATGGCC
AGACAGCCACAAAGCCCGGTGCCCAAGAGAAGGAGGTCCGCAACGCCGCCCTATTTGCGGCCATCAAGGA
GTCCAATATCAAGCCCTGGAGCAAGGAGTCCATCCACCTCTATTTCGCCATCTTCGTCGCCTTTTGTTGT
GCATGCGCCAACGGTTACGATGGTTCACTCATGACCGGAATCATCGCTATGGACAAGTTCCAGAACCAAT
TCCACACTGGTGACACTGGTCCTAAAGTCTCTGTCATCTTTTCTCTCTATACCGTTGGTGCCATGGTTGG
AGCTCCCTTCGCTGCTATCCTCTCTGATCGTTTTGGCCGTAAGAAGGGCATGTTCATCGGTGGTATCTTT
ATCATTGTCGGCTCCATTATTGTTGCTAGCTCCTCCAAGCTCGCTCAGTTTGTCGTTGGCCGCTTCGTTC
TTGGCCTCGGTATCGCCATCATGACCGTTGCTGCCCCGGCCTACTCCATCGAAATCGCCCCTCCTCACTG
GCGCGGTCGCTGCACTGGCTTCTACTCCTGCGGTTGGTTCGGAGGTTCGATTCCTGCCGCCTGCATCACC
TATGGCTGCTACTTCATTAAGAGCAACTGGTCATGGCGTATCCCCTTGATCCTTCAGGCTTTCACGTGCC
TTATCGTCATGTCCTCCGTCTTCTTCCTCCCAGAATCCCCTCGCTACCTATTTGCCAACGGCCGCGACGC
TGAGGCTGTTGCCTTTCTTGTCAAGTATCACGGCAACGGCGATCCCAATTCCAAGCTGGTGTTGCTGGAG
ACTGAGGAGATGAGGGACGGTATCAGGACCGACGGTGTCGACAAGGTCTGGTGGGATTACCGCCCGCTCT
TCATGACCCACAGCGGTCGCTGGCGCATGGCCCAGGTGCTCATGATCTCCATCTTTGGCCAGTTCTCCGG
CAACGGACTCGGTTACTTCAATACCGTCATCTTCAAGAACATTGGTGTCACCAGCACCTCCCAACAGCTC
GCCTACAACATCCTCAACTCCGTCATCTCCGCTATCGGTGCCTTGACCGCCGTTTCCATGACTGATCGTA
TGCCCCGCCGCGCGGTGCTCATTATCGGTACCTTCATGTGCGCCGCTGCTCTTGCCACCAACTCGGGTCT
TTCGGCTACTCTCGACAAGCAGACTCAAAGAGGCACGCAAATCAACCTGAACCAGGGTATGAACGAGCAG
GATGCCAAGGACAACGCCTACCTCCACGTCGACAGCAACTACGCCAAGGGTGCCCTGGCCGCTTACTTCC
TCTTCAACGTCATCTTCTCCTTCACCTACACTCCCCTCCAGGGTGTTATTCCCACCGAGGCTCTGGAAAC
CACCATCCGTGGCAAGGGTCTTGCCCTTTCCGGCTTCATTGTCAACGCCATGGGCTTCATCAACCAGTTC
GCTGGCCCCATCGCTCTCCACAACATTGGCTACAAGTACATCTTTGTCTTTGTCGGCTGGGATCTTATCG
AAACCGTCGCTTGGTACTTCTTTGGTGTCGAATCCCAAGGCCGTACCCTGGAGCAGCTCGAATGGGTCTA
CGACCAGCCCAACCCCGTCAAGGCCTCCCTAAAAGTCGAAAAGGTCGTCGTCCAGGCCGACGGCCATGTG
TCCGAAGCTATCGTTGCTGGTTCTGTTTCTAAAGGTGAAGAATTATTCACTGGTGTTGTCCCAATTTTGG
TTGAATTAGATGGTGATGTTAATGGTCACAAATTTTCTGTCTCCGGTGAAGGTGAAGGTGATGCTACTTA
CGGTAAATTGACCTTAAAATTTATTTGTACTACTGGTAAATTGCCAGTTCCATGGCCAACCTTAGTCACT
ACTTTATCTTGGGGTGTTCAATGTTTTGCAAGATACCCAGATCATATGAAACAACATGACTTTTTCAAGT
CTGCCATGCCAGAAGGTTATGTTCAAGAAAGAACTATTTTTTTCAAAGATGACGGTAACTACAAGACCAG
AGCTGAAGTCAAGTTTGAAGGTGATACCTTAGTTAATAGAATCGAATTAAAAGGTATTGATTTTAAAGAA
GATGGTAACATTTTAGGTCACAAATTGGAATACAATTATTTCTCTGACAATGTTTACATCACTGCTGACA
AACAAAAGAATGGTATCAAAGCTAACTTCAAAATTAGACACAACATTGAAGATGGTGGTGTTCAATTAGC
TGACCATTATCAACAAAATACTCCAATTGGTGATGGTCCAGTCTTGTTACCAGACAACCATTACTTATCC
ACTCAATCTAAGTTATCCAAAGATCCAAACGAAAAGAGGGACCACATGGTCTTGTTAGAATTTGTTACTG
CTGCTGGTATTACCTTGGGTATGGATGAATTGTACAAAGGATCCGCAGAGTATGTGCGGGCCCTGTTTGA
CTTTAATGGGAATGATGAAGAAGACCTTCCCTTTAAGAAAGGAGACATCCTGAGAATCCGGGATAAGCCT
GAAGAGCAGTGGTGGAATGCAGAGGACAGCGAAGGAAAGAGGGGGATGATTCCTGTCCCTTACGTGGAGA
AGTATGGATCTGGGAGCGGATCTGGAGGCAGCATGGCGGAATATGTACGAGCTCTTTTTGATTTTAATGG
CAATGATGAGGAGGATCTCCCTTTTAAAAAGGGCGATATTCTGCGCATTCGTGATAAGCCAGAGGAACAA
TGGTGGAACGCCGAGGATAGTGAGGGGAAACGCGGCATGATTCCGGTGCCGTATGTAGAGAAGTACTAAT
GGCGCCAATTGGTGCGGCAATTGATAATAACGAAAATGTCTTTTAATGATCTGGGTATAATGAGGAATTT
TCCGAACGTTTTTACTTTATATATATATATACATGTAACATATATTCTATACGCTATAGAGAAAGGAAAT
TTTTCAATTAAAAAAAAAATAGAGAAAGAGTTTCACTTCTTGATTATCGCTAACACTAATGGTTGAAGTA
CTGCTACTTTAATTTTATGCTGCCAAACCAGATGTCAACACAGCTACAACGACTAGAGATCTATGTGAGG
ATCCTAACTCGAGATCGAGCTGGATGCACACACTGGCTTAAGATGACAACGCCTTGCCAACAGGGAGTTC
TTCAGAGACATGGAGGCTCAAAACGAAATTATTGACAGCCTAGACATCAATAGTCATACAACAGAAAGCG
ACCACCCAACTTTGGCTGATAATAGCGTATAAACAATGCATACTTTGTACGTTCAAAATACAATGCAGTA
GATATATTTATGCATATTACATATAATACATATCACATAGGAAGCAACAGGCGCGTTGGACTTTTAATTT
TCGAGGACCGCGAATCCTTACATCACACCCAATCCCCCACAAGTGATCCCCCACACACCATAGCTTCAAA
ATGTTTCTACTCCTTTTTTACTCTTCCAGATTTTCTCGGACTCCGCGCATCGCCGTACCACTTCAAAACA
CCCAAGCACAGCATACTAAATTTCCCCTCTTTCTTCCTCTAGGGTGTCGTTAATTACCCGTACTAAAGGT
TTGGAAAAGAAAAAAGACACCGCCTCGTTTCTTTTTCTTCGTCGAAAAAGGCAATAAAAATTTTTATCAC
GTTTCTTTTTCTTGAAAATTTTTTTTTTTGATTTTTTTCTCTTTCGATGACCTCCCATTGATATTTAAGT
TAATAAACGGTCATCAATTTCTCAAGTTTCAGTTTCATTTTTCTTGTTCTATTACAACTTTTTTTACTTC
TTGCTCATTAGAAAGAAAGCATAGCAATCTAATCTAAGTTTTAATTACAAAAGATCTATGCCACCACCAT
CAAGAAGTAGAATAAACAAAACAAGAACATTAGGAATAGTGGGTACAGCTATAGCAGTGTTGGTCACGTC
CTACTATATATATCAAAAGGTGACAGGTTCTGTGTCCAAAGGAGAGGAGTTAATCAAGGAAAACATGAGA
ATGAAAGTTGTCATGGAGGGCTCCGTTAATGGTCACCAATTCAAGTGTACAGGGGAAGGTGAAGGTAATC
CTTACATGGGTACACAAACTATGAGAATTAAAGTAATTGAAGGCGGACCACTACCATTTGCATTTGACAT
TCTGGCAACGTCATTCATGTACGGATCACGAACTTTCATCAAGTACCCTAAAGGTATACCAGACTTTTTC
AAGCAATCTTTTCCAGAGGGTTTTACATGGGAAAGGGTTACAAGATACGAAGATGGGGGTGTCGTCACAG
TTATGCAAGATACTTCATTAGAAGATGGCTGCCTTGTCTATCATGTGCAAGTAAGAGGGGTGAATTTTCC
TTCTAACGGACCTGTGATGCAGAAAAAGACCAAAGGTTGGGAACCAAATACTGAAATGATGTACCCAGCT
GATGGAGGTTTGAGAGGCTACACACACATGGCGCTTAAAGTTGATGGTGGAGGTCATTTGTCTTGTAGTT
TTGTTACCACTTATCGTTCTAAAAAGACTGTTGGCAATATCAAAATGCCAGGAATACATGCTGTAGACCA
CAGACTAGAAAGACTCGAAGAGAGCGATAACGAAATGTTCGTTGTACAGAGAGAGCATGCCGTAGCCAAA
TTTGCTGGCTTAGGCGGTGGTATGGATGAATTGTATAAGGGATCCGGGTCAGGCTCCGGATCTGGCCCTC
CCCCAGCTCTTCCGCCAAAAAGACGAAGGTAATGGCAGTGCTTTTAACTAAGAATTATTAGTCTTTTCTG
CTTATTTTTTCATCATAGTTTAGAACACTTTATATTAACGAATAGTTTATGAATCTATTTAGGTTTAAAA
ATTGATACAGTTTTATAAGTTACTTTTTCAAAGACTCGTGCTGTCTATTGCATAATGCACTGGAAGGGGA
AAAAAAAGGTGCACACGCGTGGCTTTTTCTTGAATTTGCAGTTTGAAAAATGCTGAGCAGTTACAGAGAT
GTTACGAACCACTAGTGCACTGCAGTACACGGTTTCCTTGAAATTTTTTTGATTCGGTAATCTCCGAACA
GAAGGAAGAACGAAGGAAGGAGCACAGACTTAGATTGGTATATATACGCATATGTAGTGTTGAAGAAACA
TGAAATTGCCCAGTATTCTTAACCCAACTGCACAGAACAAAAACGTGCAGGAAACGAAGATAAATCATGT
CGAAAGCTACATATAAGGAACGTGCTGCTACTCATCCTAGTCCTGTTGCTGCCAAGCTATTTAATATCAT
GCACGAAAAGCAAACAAACTTGTGTGCTTCATTGGATGTTCGTACCACCAAGGAATTACTGGAGTTAGTT
GAAGCATTAGGTCCCAAAATTTGTTTACTAAAAACACATGTGGATATCTTGACTGATTTTTCCATGGAGG
GCACAGTTAAGCCGCTAAAGGCATTATCCGCCAAGTACAATTTTTTACTCTTCGAAGACAGAAAATTTGC
TGACATTGGTAATACAGTCAAATTGCAGTACTCTGCGGGTGTATACAGAATAGCAGAATGGGCAGACATT
ACGAATGCACACGGTGTGGTGGGCCCAGGTATTGTTAGCGGTTTGAAGCAGGCGGCAGAAGAAGTAACAA
AGGAACCTAGAGGCCTTTTGATGTTAGCAGAATTGTCATGCAAGGGCTCCCTATCTACTGGAGAATATAC
TAAGGGTACTGTTGACATTGCGAAGAGCGACAAAGATTTTGTTATCGGCTTTATTGCTCAAAGAGACATG
GGTGGAAGAGATGAAGGTTACGATTGGTTGATTATGACACCCGGTGTGGGTTTAGATGACAAGGGAGATG
CATTGGGTCAACAGTATAGAACCGTGGATGATGTGGTTTCTACAGGATCTGACATTATTATTGTTGGAAG
AGGACTATTTGCAAAGGGAAGGGATGCTAAGGTAGAGGGTGAACGTTACAGAAAAGCAGGCTGGGAAGCA
TATTTGAGAAGATGCGGCCAGCAAAACTAAAAAACTGTATTATAAGTAAATGCATGTATACTAAACTCAC
AAATTAGAGCTTCAATTTAATTATATCAGTTATTACCCGAGTAGAGCACTTGAATCCACTGCCCCGGGAA
TCTCGGTCGTAATGATTTCTATAATGACGAAAAAAAAAAAATTGGAAAGAAAAAGCTTCATGGCCTTTAT
AAAAAGGAACTATCCAATACCTCGCCAGAACCAAGTAACAGTATTTTACGGGGCACAAATCAAGAACAAT
AAGACAGGACTGTAAAGATGGACGCATTGAACTCCAAAGAACAACAAGAGTTCCAAAAAGTAGTGGAACA
AAAGCAAATGAAGGATTTCATGCGTTTGTACTCTAATCTGGTAGAAAGATGTTTCACAGACTGTGTCAAT
GACTTCACAACATCAAAGCTAACCAATAAGGAACAAACATGCATCATGAAGTGCTCAGAAAAGTTCTTGA
AGCATAGCGAACGTGTAGGGCAGCGTTTCCAAGAACAAAACGCTGCCTTGGGACAAGGCTTGGGCCGATA
AGGTGTACTGGCGTATATATATCTAATTATGTATCTCTGGTGTAGCCCATTTTTAGCATGTAAATATAAA
GACCGAGCGGCCGCGTGTTACAACCAATTAACCAATTCTGATTAGAAAAACTCATCGAGCATCAAATGAA
ACTGCAATTTATTCATATCAGGATTATCAATACCATATTTTTGAAAAAGCCGTTTCTGTAATGAAGGAGA
AAACTCACCGAGGCAGTTCCATAGGATGGCAAGATCCTGGTATCGGTCTGCGATTCCGACTCGTCCAACA
TCAATACAACCTATTAATTTCCCCTCGTCAAAAATAAGGTTATCAAGTGAGAAATCACCATGAGTGACGA
CTGAATCCGGTGAGAATGGCAAAAGCTTATGCATTTCTTTCCAGACTTGTTCAACAGGCCAGCCATTACG
CTCGTCATCAAAATCACTCGCATCAACCAAACCGTTATTCATTCGTGATTGCGCCTGAGCGAGGCGAAAT
ACGCGATCGCTGTTAAAAGGACAATTACAAACAGGAATCGAATGCAACCGGCGCAGGAACACTGCCAGCG
CATCAACAATATTTTCACCTGAATCAGGATATTCTTCTAATACCTGGAATGCTGTTTTCCCGGGGATCGC
AGTGGTGAGTAACCATGCATCATCAGGAGTACGGATAAAATGCTTGATGGTCGGAAGAGGCATAAATTCC
GTCAGCCAGTTTAGTCTGACCATCTCATCTGTAACATCATTGGCAACGCTACCTTTGCCATGTTTCAGAA
ACAACTCTGGCGCATCGGGCTTCCCATACAATCGATAGATTGTCGCACCTGATTGCCCGACATTATCGCG
AGCCCATTTATACCCATATAAATCAGCATCCATGTTGGAATTTAATCGCGGCCTGGAGCAAGACGTTTCC
CGTTGAATATGGCTCATAACACCCCTTGTATTACTGTTTATGTAAGCAGACAGTTTTATTGTTCATGATG
ATATATTTTTATCTTGTGCAATGTAACATCAGAGATTTTGAGACACAACGTGGCTTTGTTGAATAAATCG
AACTTTTGCTGAGTTGAAGGATCAGTCATGACCAAAATCCCTTAACGTGAGTTTTCGTTCCACTGAGCGT
CAGACCCCGTAGAAAAGATCAAAGGATCTTCTTGAGATCCTTTTTTTCTGCGCGTAATCTGCTGCTTGCA
AACAAAAAAACCACCGCTACCAGCGGTGGTTTGTTTGCCGGATCAAGAGCTACCAACTCTTTTTCCGAAG
GTAACTGGCTTCAGCAGAGCGCAGATACCAAATACTGTTCTTCTAGTGTAGCCGTAGTTAGGCCACCACT
TCAAGAACTCTGTAGCACCGCCTACATACCTCGCTCTGCTAATCCTGTTACCAGTGGCTGCTGCCAGTGG
CGATAAGTCGTGTCTTACCGGGTTGGACTCAAGACGATAGTTACCGGATAAGGCGCAGCGGTCGGGCTGA
ACGGGGGGTTCGTGCACACAGCCCAGCTTGGAGCGAACGACCTACACCGAACTGAGATACCTACAGCGTG
AGCTATGAGAAAGCGCCACGCTTCCCGAAGGGAGAAAGGCGGACAGGTATCCGGTAAGCGGCAGGGTCGG
AACAGGAGAGCGCACGAGGGAGCTTCCAGGGGGAAACGCCTGGTATCTTTATAGTCCTGTCGGGTTTCGC
CACCTCTGACTTGAGCGTCGATTTTTGTGATGCTCGTCAGGGGGGCGGAGCCTATGGAAAAACGCCAGCA
ACGCGGCCTTTTTACGGTTCCTGGCCTTTTGCTGGCCTTTTGCTCACATGTTCTTTCCTGCGTTATCCCC
TGATTCTGTGGATAACCGTGCGGCCGCCAATGCTAAATTCGAGTGAAACACAGGAAGATCAGAAAATCCT
CATTTCATCCATATTAACAATAATTTCAAATGTTTATTTGCATTATTTGAAACTAGGCAAGACAAGCAAC
GAAACGTTTTTGAAAATTTTGAGTATTTTCAATAAATTTGTAGAGGACTCAGATATTGAAAAAAAGCTAC
AGCAATTAATACTTGATAAGAAGAGTATTGAGAAGGGCAACGGTTCATCATCTCATGGATCTGCACATGA
ACAAACACCAGAGTCAAACGACGTTGAAATTGAGGCTACTGCGCCAATTGATGACAATACAGACGATGAT
AACAAACCGAAGTTATCTGATGTAGAAAAGGATTAAAGATGCTAAGAGATAGTGATGATATTTCATAAAT
AATGTAATTCTATATATGTTAATTACCTTTTTTGCGAGGCATATTTATGGTGAAGGATAAGTTTTGACCA
TCAAAGAAGGTTAATGTGGCTGTGGTTTCAGGGTCCATAAAGCCCACATGGATAACATTACCCCTGAATT
CGCATCTAGACTGA
